>Addgene plasmid #204828 | pDB5318 | addgene full sequence | sequence record 405721 | Addgene NGS Result
TCGCGCGTTTCGGTGATGACGGTGAAAACCTCTGACACATGCAGCTCCCGGAGACGGTCACAGCTTGTCT
GTAAGCGGATGCCGGGAGCAGACAAGCCCGTCAGGGCGCGTCAGCGGGTGTTGGCGGGTGTCGGGGCTGG
CTTAACTATGCGGCATCAGAGCAGATTGTACTGAGAGTGCACCATAACCGGGAGAATCCTGAATAATGTG
CTGTGAAGCAGTTGAAAGAAAATTAAAGAACCCAATATAATATGCTATAAAGCAATCAAAAAATAATAGT
AAGAAACCCAAATAAAACCCCGTTGACCATGTTCCCAATTAAATTAACGCATATTAATGCAAAAAATGCA
ATATTAAGACTAGTTATTAAACCGATAATTAGTCTTCAATTATTAAAAGATGTAGTTGATTTGTATTATC
TTTCAATTGCTAATTCTAAATATATTGGAGAATTCAATGAGTTTATGCATTGAAGTTTAAGATAACATTG
GCGCTGATTGCAGCAAAAGTAATCACGCATATAGCTGTAGGACCAAAACGATCATCATATCGGACCGCAT
TATGTTTAGCGGCCGCTAAACGTTGCTTTATATATGGATAACGACATATACATTTATTTCTTGAAAAAAT
AGCAAAGCTATATTGATTTTAGCGTATGCTGCTTTAAAGTTGCATTTCACAATGCTTGGAAATGTAACGA
TGACAGAATTAATACGATGCAAAACTCAAATAATAAACTGCGCACTAACTCACTACAATAAACAACTTTG
AAAAAAAGATTCGTTTTTTCAACATTTACCATCTCATTAAGCTGAGCTGCCAAGGTATATACATACTTCA
TCGAATATGAGCGAAAAACAGGTTGTAGGGATCCTTGGAGGTGGTCAATTGGGCCGAATGATGGTAGAGG
CAGCCCATCGCTTAAACATCAAATGCATCATCTTGGATGCAGCAAATTCTCCTGCCAAACAAATTGATGG
AGGACGTGAGCACATTGATGCATCATTTACTGACCCCGATGCAATTGTTGAACTGTCTAAGAAGTGCACG
TTATTAACAACTGAAATTGAGCATATTAACACTGATGCCTTGGCAGCCGTTACGAAATCTGTTGCTGTTG
AACCCTCTCCTGCAACTCTGCGATGCATTCAAGACAAATATCTTCAAAAACAGCATTTACAGGTTTTTAA
GATTGCACTTCCTGAATTTTGCGATGCACCTGACCAGGAAAGTGTTGAAAAAGCAGGCCAAGAGTTTGGT
TATCCTTTTGTACTGAAAAGTAAAACATTGGCTTACGACGGTCGTGGAAATTACGTTGTTCATCAACCAT
CTGAGATTCCTACTGCCATCAAAGCACTTGGTGATCGTCCGCTTTATGTTGAAAAGTTCGTTCCTTTCTC
CATGGAAATTGCAGTGATGGTAGTACGCAGTTTAGACGGAAAAGTTTATGCTTATCCTACAACTGAGACC
ATTCAAAAGGATAATGTTTGTCATTTAGTATATGCCCCTGCTCGTCTTCCCTTCTCAATTCAACAGCGTG
CTCAAACCCTTGCCATGGATGCGGTGCGCACTTTTGAAGGCGCTGGTATATATGGTGTAGAGATGTTTGT
TTTGCAAGATGGTGAGACCATTTTACTCAACGAAATTGCTCCTCGGCCTCACAATTCAGGTCACTACACC
ATTGAAGCTTGCCCAACTTCTCAGTTTGAAGCTCACTTACGGGCCATATGTGGTCTTCCTTTCAGCGAAA
TCAACACCCAACTCTCGACTTCCACAACTCATGCGTTGATGGTAAATATTTTAGGTACTGATGATCCTGA
TTATGTTTCAAAGATCGCTAAACGTTCTCTGTCCATTCCCGGTGCAACTTTGCATCTTTATGGTAAAGCT
GAATCTAGAAAGGGTCGCAAGATGGGACACGTTACCATCATTTCTGATTCACCTCAAGAATGTGAACGTA
GGTATCAGATGCTTCTTGACGTCAAAGATCCTGTCGAATCACCTGTTGTTGGTATTATCATGGGTTCGGA
TTCTGATTTAAGCAAGATGAAAGATGCTGCCGTCATTTTAGATGAATTCAAGGTGCCTTACGAACTTACT
ATTGTTTCAGCTCACCGCACACCAGATCGCATGGTTACTTATGCTCGTACCGCAGCTTCAAGAGGGTTGC
GTGTGATTATTGCTGGTGCTGGTGGTGCCGCTCATTTGCCTGGTATGGTTGCTGCAATGACACCTCTTCC
AGTAATCGGCGTTCCTGTAAAAGGAAGCACTCTTGACGGAGTTGACTCTCTTCACTCTATTGTTCAGATG
CCTCGAGGTGTCCCTGTCGCCACTGTTGCTATCAATAATAGCCAAAATGCCGGTATTTTAGCCTGTCGTA
TACTTGCTACATTTCAACCCTCCCTTTTGGCTGCTATGGAGAGCTTTATGGACAATATGAAAGAGATTGT
TTTAGAAAAGGCTGATAAATTAGAAAAAGTTGGTTGGAAAAATTATTCTGCATAGGCGACCATAGACATA
ACTGTTAAATGATTTTGCTTGCTTTTTGTTTTAAATAATATTTTATTTTGAAATTCTAGATTGTAAAATG
TATTCTAAAAAGTGATTAAAAATTAAAAATAAAAACCCCCCGAATAATGTGCTGCGACGCAGCTAGGGCG
GTGTGAAATACCGCACAGATGCGTAAGGAGAAAATACCGCATCAGGAAATTGTAAGCGTTAATATTTTGT
TAAAATTCGCGTTAAATTTTTGTTAAATCAGCTCATTTTTTAACCAATAGGCCGAAATCGGCAAAATCCC
TTATAAATCAAAAGAATAGACCGAGATAGGGT
[37 nt withheld, positions 2833-2869]
AAAGAACGTGGACTCCAACGTCAAAGG
[49 nt withheld, positions 2897-2945]
T
[91 nt withheld, positions 2947-3037]
G
[124 nt withheld, positions 3039-3162]
CCATTCGCCATTCAGGCTGCGCAACTGTTGGGAAGGGCGATCGGTGCGGGCCTCTTCGCTATTACGCCAG
CTGGCGAAAGGGGGATGTGCTGCAAGGCGATTAAGTTGGGTAACGCCAGGGTTTTCCCAGTCACGACGTT
GTAAAACGACGGCCAGTGAGCGCGCGTAATACGACTCACTATAGGGCGAATTGGTTAAGATCCACTTTCA
CATTTAAGTTGTTTTTCTAATCCGCATATGATCAATTCAAGGCCGAATAAGAAGGCTGGCTCTGCACCTT
GGTGATCAAATAATTCGATAGCTTGTCGTAATAATGGCGGCATACTATCAGTAGTAGGTGTTTCCCTTTC
TTCTTTAGCGACTTGATGCTCTTGATCTTCCAATACGCAACCTAAAGTAAAATGCCCCACAGCGCTGAGT
GCATATAATGCATTCTCTAGTGAAAAACCTTGTTGGCATAAAAAGGCTAATTGATTTTCGAGAGTTTCAT
ACTGTTTTTCTGTAGGCCGTGTACCTAAATGTACTTTTGCTCCATCGCGATGACTTAGTAAAGCACATCT
AAAACTTTTAGCGTTATTACGTAAAAAATCTTGCCAGCTTTCCCCTTCTAAAGGGCAAAAGTGAGTATGG
TGCCTATCTAACATCTCAATGGCTAAGGCGTCGAGCAAAGCCCGCTTATTTTTTACATGCCAATACAATG
TAGGCTGCTCTACACCTAGCTTCTGGGCGAGTTTACGGGTTGTTAAACCTTCGATTCCGACCTCATTAAG
CAGCTCTAATGCGCTGTTAATCACTTTACTTTTATCTAATCTAGACATATGAATTCGGGGCCGCGGAGGC
TGGATCGGTCCCGGTGTCTTCTATGGAGGTCAAAACAGCGTGGATGGCGTCTCCAGGCGATCTGACGGTT
CACTAAACGAGCTCTGCTTATATAGACCTCCCACCGTACACGCCTACCGCCCATTTGCGTCAATGGGGCG
GAGTTGTTACGACATTTTGGAAAGTCCCGTTGATTTTGGTGCCAAAACAAACTCCCATTGACGTCAATGG
GGTGGAGACTTGGAAATCCCCGTGAGTCAAACCGCTATCCACGCCCATTGATGTACTGCCAAAACCGCAT
CACCATGGTAATAGCGATGACTAATACGTAGATGTACTGCCAAGTAGGAAAGTCCCATAAGGTCATGTAC
TGGGCATAATGCCAGGCGGGCCATTTACCGTCATTGACGTCAATAGGGGGCGTACTTGGCATATGATACA
CTTGATGTACTGCCAAGTGGGCAGTTTACCGTAAATACTCCACCCATTGACGTCAATGGAAAGTCCCTAT
TGGCGTTACTATGGGAACATACGTCATTATTGACGTCAATGGGCGGGGGTCGTTGGGCGGTCAGCCAGGC
GGGCCATTTACCGTAAGTTATGTAACGCGGAACTCCATATATGGGCTATGAACTAATGACCCCGTAATTG
ATTACTATTAATAACTAGTCAATAATCAATGTCAACATGGCGGTAATGTTGGACATGAGCCAATATAAAT
GTACATATTATGATATGGATACAACGTATGCAATGGGCCAAGCTCCTCGACCCCCCGGGCCCCATCTCTT
GCCCCTTCTAAGCTCGCTGGACTCGCACATTGGCTACGGTGGCTCGCGTCGCTCGCTTGGTCGCTCCTTC
AACGTACCCTAACGTTCCGGTTAACGATTCTTAAAGAAGCGACCAATTTGTTCCACCGGCTTCTGTGGGC
TCAGGGGCATGTCATGGAAGATTGAGAGGATCGGCGCTTCCTCCAGGTATATATAGAGTGTCCCTATCAG
TGATAGAGACTTGTTTCAGTAAGAATCAATTAGTATTCTACAGTAAACATCGGCTAGCATGAGTAAAGGA
GAAGAACTTTTCACTGGAGTTGTCCCAATTCTTGTTGAATTAGATGGTGATGTTAATGGGCACAAATTTT
CTGTCAGTGGAGAGGGTGAAGGTGATGCAACATACGGAAAACTTACCCTTAAATTTATTTGCACTACTGG
AAAACTACCTGTTCCATGGCCAACACTTGTCACTACTTTGGGTTATGGTCTAATGTGCTTTGCTAGATAC
CCAGATCATATGAAACGGCATGACTTTTTCAAGAGTGCCATGCCCGAAGGTTATGTACAGGAAAGAACTA
TATTTTTCAAAGATGACGGGAACTACAAGACACGTGCTGAAGTCAAGTTTGAAGGTGATACCCTTGTTAA
TAGAATCGAGTTAAAAGGTATTGATTTTAAAGAAGATGGAAACATTCTTGGACACAAATTGGAATACAAC
TATAACTCACACAATGTATACATCATGGCAGACAAACAAAAGAATGGAATCAAAGTTAACTTCAAAATTA
GACACAACATTGAAGATGGAAGCGTTCAACTAGCAGACCATTATCAACAAAATACTCCAATTGGCGATGG
CCCTGTCCTTTTACCAGACAACCATTACCTGTCCTATCAATCTAAGCTTTCGAAAGATCCCAACGAAAAG
AGAGACCACATGGTCCTTCTTGAGTTTGTAACAGCTGCTGGGATTACACATGGCATGGATGAACTATACA
AAAGATCTTAACGCGCCACTTCTAAATAAGCGAATTTCTTATGATTTATGATTTTTATTATTAAATAAGT
TATAAAAAAAATAAGTGTATACAAATTTTAAAGTGACTCTTAGGTTTTAAAACGAAAATTCTTATTCTTG
AGTAACTCTTTCCTGTAGGTCAGGTTGCTTTCTCAGGTATAGTATGAGGTCGCTCTTATTGACCACACCT
CTACCGGCAGATCCGCTAGGGATAACAGGGTAATATGTTTAGCTTGCCTCGTCCCCGCCGGGTCACCCGG
CCAGCGACATGGAGGCCCAGAATACCCTCCTTGACAGTCTTGACGTGCGCAGCTCAGGGGCATGATGTGA
CTGTCGCCCGTACATTTAGCCCATACATCCCCATGTATAATCATTTGCATCCATACATTTTGATGGCCGC
ACGGCGCGAAGCAAAAATTACGGCTCCTCGCTGCGGACCTGCGAGCAGGGAAACGCTCCCCTCACAGACG
CGTTGAATTGTCCCCACGCCGCGCCCCTGTAGAGAAATATAAAAGGTTAGGATTTGCCACTGAGGTTCTT
CTTTCATATACTTCCTTTTAAAATCTTGCTAGGATACAGTTCTCACATCACATCCGAACATAAACAACCA
TGGGTAAAAAGCCTGAACTCACCGCGACGTCTGTCGAGAAGTTTCTGATCGAAAAGTTCGACAGCGTCTC
CGACCTGATGCGGCTCTCGGAGGGCGAAGAATCTCGTGCTTTCAGCTTCGATGTAGGAGGGCGTGGATAT
GTCCTGCGGGTAAATAGCTGCGCCGATGGTTTCTACAAAGATCGTTATGTTTATCGGCACTTTGCATCGG
CCGCGCTCCCGATTCCGGAAGTGCTTGACATTGGGGAATTCAGCGAGAGCCTGACCTATTGCATCTCCCG
CCGTGCACAGGGTGTCACGTTGCAAGACCTGCCTGAAACCGAACTGCCCGCTGTTCTGCAGCCGGTCGCG
GAGGCCATGGATGCGATCGCTGCGGCCGATCTTAGCCAGACGAGCGGGTTCGGCCCATTCGGACCGCAAG
GAATCGGTCAATACACTACATGGCGTGATTTCATATGCGCGATTGCTGATCCCCATGTGTATCACTGGCA
AACTGTGATGGACGACACCGTCGGTGCGTCCGTCGCGCAGGCTCTCGATGAGCTGATGCTTTGGGCCGAG
GACTGCCCCGAAGTCCGGCACCTCGTGCACGCGGATTTCGGCTCCAACAATGTCCTGACGGACAATGGCC
GCATAACAGCGGTCATTGACTGGAGCGAGGCGATGTTCGGGGATTCCCAATACGAGGTCGCCAACATCTT
CTTCTGGAGGCCGTGGTTGGCTTGTATGGAGCAGCAGACGCGCTACTTCGAGCGGAGGCATCCGGAGCTT
GCAGGATCGCCGCGGCTCCGGGCGTATATGCTCCGCATTGGTCTTGACCAACTCTATCAGAGCTTGGTTG
ACGGCAATTTCGATGATGCAGCTTGGGCGCAGGGTCGATGCGACGCAATCGTCCGATCCGGAGCCGGGAC
TGTCGGGCGTACACAAATCGCCCGCAGAAGCGCGGCCGTCTGGACCGATGGCTGTGTAGAAGTACTCGCC
GATAGTGGAAACCGACGCCCCAGCACTCGTCCGAGGGCAAAGGAATAATCAGTACTGACAATAAAAAGAT
TCTTGTTTTCAAGAACTTGTCATTTGTATAGTTTTTTTATATTGTAGTTGTTCTATTTTAATCAAATGTT
AGCGTGATTTATATTTTTTTTCGCCTCGACATCATCTGCCCAGATGCGAAGTTAAGTGCGCAGAAAGTAA
TATCATGCGTCAATCGTATGTGAATGCTGGTCGCTATACTGCTGTCGATTCGATACTAACGCCGCCATCC
ACCTGCAGGTAATCACGTGCCAGCTTTTGTTCCCTTTAGTGAGGGTTAATTGCGCGCTTGGCGTAATCAT
GGTCATAGCTGTTTCCTGTGTGAAATTGTTATCCGCTCACAATTCCACACAACATACGAGCCGGAAGCAT
AAAGTGTAAAGCCTGGGGTGCCTAATGAGTGAGCTAACTCACATTAATTGCGTTGCGCTCACTGCCCGCT
TTCCAGTCGGGAAACCTGTCGTGCCAGCTGCATTAATGAATCGGCCAACGCGCGGGGAGAGGCGGTTTGC
GTATTGGGCGCTCTTCCGCTTCCTCGCTCACTGACTCGCTGCGCTCGGTCGTTCGGCTGCGGCGAGCGGT
ATCAGCTCACTCAAAGGCGGTAATACGGTTATCCACAGAATCAGGGGATAACGCAGGAAAGAACATGTGA
GCAAAAGGCCAGCAAAAGGCCAGGAACCGTAAAAAGGCCGCGTTGCTGGCGTTTTTCCATAGGCTCCGCC
CCCCTGACGAGCATCACAAAAATCGACGCTCAAGTCAGAGGTGGCGAAACCCGACAGGACTATAAAGATA
CCAGGCGTTTCCCCCTGGAAGCTCCCTCGTGCGCTCTCCTGTTCCGACCCTGCCGCTTACCGGATACCTG
TCCGCCTTTCTCCCTTCGGGAAGCGTGGCGCTTTCTCATAGCTCACGCTGTAGGTATCTCAGTTCGGTGT
AGGTCGTTCGCTCCAAGCTGGGCTGTGTGCACGAACCCCCCGTTCAGCCCGACCGCTGCGCCTTATCCGG
TAACTATCGTCTTGAGTCCAACCCGGTAAGACACGACTTATCGCCACTGGCAGCAGCCACTGGTAACAGG
ATTAGCAGAGCGAGGTATGTAGGCGGTGCTACAGAGTTCTTGAAGTGGTGGCCTAACTACGGCTACACTA
GAAGAACAGTATTTGGTATCTGCGCTCTGCTGAAGCCAGTTACCTTCGGAAAAAGAGTTGGTAGCTCTTG
ATCCGGCAAACAAACCACCGCTGGTAGCGGTGGTTTTTTTGTTTGCAAGCAGCAGATTACGCGCAGAAAA
AAAGGATCTCAAGAAGATCCTTTGATCTTTTCTACGGGGTCTGACGCTCAGTGGAACGAAAACTCACGTT
AAGGGATTTTGGTCATGAGATTATCAAAAAGGATCTTCACCTAGATCCTTTTAAATTAAAAATGAAGTTT
TAAATCAATCTAAAGTATATATGAGTAAACTTGGTCTGACAGTTACCAATGCTTAATCAGTGAGGCACCT
ATCTCAGCGATCTGTCTATTTCGTTCATCCATAGTTGCCTGACTCCCCGTCGTGTAGATAACTACGATAC
GGGAGGGCTTACCATCTGGCCCCAGTGCTGCAATGATACCGCGAGACCCACGCTCACCGGCTCCAGATTT
ATCAGCAATAAACCAGCCAGCCGGAAGGGCCGAGCGCAGAAGTGGTCCTGCAACTTTATCCGCCTCCATC
CAGTCTATTAATTGTTGCCGGGAAGCTAGAGTAAGTAGTTCGCCAGTTAATAGTTTGCGCAACGTTGTTG
CCATTGCTACAGGCATCGTGGTGTCACGCTCGTCGTTTGGTATGGCTTCATTCAGCTCCGGTTCCCAACG
ATCAAGGCGAGTTACATGATCCCCCATGTTGTGCAAAAAAGCGGTTAGCTCCTTCGGTCCTCCGATCGTT
GTCAGAAGTAAGTTGGCCGCAGTGTTATCACTCATGGTTATGGCAGCACTGCATAATTCTCTTACTGTCA
TGCCATCCGTAAGATGCTTTTCTGTGACTGGTGAGTACTCAACCAAGTCATTCTGAGAATAGTGTATGCG
GCGACCGAGTTGCTCTTGCCCGGCGTCAATACGGGATAATACCGCGCCACATAGCAGAACTTTAAAAGTG
CTCATCATTGGAAAACGTTCTTCGGGGCGAAAACTCTCAAGGATCTTACCGCTGTTGAGATCCAGTTCGA
TGTAACCCACTCGTGCACCCAACTGATCTTCAGCATCTTTTACTTTCACCAGCGTTTCTGGGTGAGCAAA
AACAGGAAGGCAAAATGCCGCAAAAAAGGGAATAAGGGCGACACGGAAATGTTGAATACTCATACTCTTC
CTTTTTCAATATTATTGAAGCATTTATCAGGGTTATTGTCTCATGAGCGGATACATATTTGAATGTATTT
AGAAAAATAAACAAATAGGGGTTCCGCGCACATTTCCCCGAAAAGTGCCACCTGACGTCTAAGAAACCAT
TATTATCATGACATTAACCTATAAAAATAGGCGTATCACGAGGCCCTTTCGTC
Features (pLannotate 1.2.2; 24 found; start..end, strand, type, name):
    137..186     +  misc_feature   bom (fragment): basis of mobility region from pBR322
    466..636     -  CDS            vtc4 (fragment): VTC4_SCHPO - Experimental evidence at protein level: Swiss-Prot protein existence level 1. Component of the vacuolar transporter chaperone (VTC) complex, which plays a role in vacuolar membrane fusion. From Schizosaccharomyces pombe (strain 972 / ATCC 24843) (Fission yeast).
    847..2502    +  CDS            ade6: PUR6_SCHPO - Also known as min1. Protein inferred from homology: Swiss-Prot protein existence level 3. From Schizosaccharomyces pombe (strain 972 / ATCC 24843) (Fission yeast).
   2658..2706    +  misc_feature   bom (fragment): basis of mobility region from pBR322
   2734..3162    -  rep_origin     f1 ori (sequence partly withheld): f1 bacteriophage origin of replication; arrow indicates direction of (+) strand synthesis
   3166..3321    -  CDS            lacZα (fragment): LacZα fragment of β-galactosidase; lacZ fragment
   3329..3347    +  promoter       T7 promoter: promoter for bacteriophage T7 RNA polymerase
   3360..3980    -  CDS            tetR: TETR2_ECOLX - Experimental evidence at protein level: Swiss-Prot protein existence level 1. TetR is the repressor of the tetracycline resistance element; its N-terminal region forms a helix-turn-helix structure and binds DNA. Binding of tetracycline to TetR reduces the repressor affinity for the tetracycline resistance gene (tetA) promoter operator sites. From Escherichia coli.
   4082..4285    -  promoter       CMV promoter: human cytomegalovirus (CMV) immediate early promoter
   4286..4665    -  enhancer       CMV enhancer: human cytomegalovirus immediate early enhancer
   4973..4994    +  promoter       H1-2O2 promoter (fragment): doxycycline-inducible variant of the human H1 RNA promoter (Henriksen et al., 2007)
   5041..5754    +  CDS            10B: 10B is a fluorescent protein published in 1996, derived from Aequorea victoria.
   5782..5969    +  terminator     ADH1 terminator: S. cerevisiae ADH1; transcription terminator for the S. cerevisiae alcohol dehydrogenase 1 (ADH1) gene
   6038..7613    +  gene           hphMX6: yeast selectable marker conferring hygromycin resistance
   7416..7613    +  terminator     TEF terminator: Ashbya gossypii TEF terminator
   7675..7693    -  promoter       T3 promoter: promoter for bacteriophage T3 RNA polymerase
   7738..7754    -  protein_bind   lac operator: The lac repressor binds to the lac operator to inhibit transcription in E. coli. This inhibition can be relieved by adding lactose or isopropyl-β-D-thiogalactopyranoside (IPTG). lac repressor encoded by lacI
   7762..7792    -  promoter       lac promoter: promoter for the E. coli lac operon
   7807..7828    -  protein_bind   CAP binding site: CAP binding activates transcription in the presence of cAMP. E. coli catabolite activator protein
   7841..7933    -  CDS            lacI (fragment): lac repressor; lacI; The lac repressor binds to the lac operator to inhibit transcription in E. coli. This inhibition can be relieved by adding lactose or isopropyl-β-D-thiogalactopyranoside (IPTG).
   8116..8704    -  rep_origin     ori: high-copy-number ColE1/pMB1/pBR322/pUC origin of replication
   8875..9735    -  CDS            AmpR: β-lactamase; bla; confers resistance to ampicillin, carbenicillin, and related antibiotics
   9736..9840    -  promoter       AmpR promoter: bla
   9935..35      +  CDS            rop (fragment) (across the origin): Rop protein, which maintains plasmids at low copy number; rop
