[The description below was written by a language model from this plasmid's Addgene catalogue record and pLannotate feature annotations shown in this document.]
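Description:
pDB5318 is a 9,935 bp integrating expression plasmid for the fission yeast Schizosaccharomyces pombe, built on the pAde6NotI backbone and forming part of a tetracycline-inducible expression system. It carries no yeast replication origin in the annotated features. Instead it contains the S. pombe ade6 coding sequence together with flanking genomic sequence (a fragment of the neighbouring vtc4 gene), which presumably provides homology for targeting to the ade6 locus, although the record does not describe the integration procedure. Yeast transformants are selected with the hphMX6 cassette, which confers hygromycin resistance. In E. coli the plasmid is maintained at high copy through a ColE1/pUC-type origin with ampicillin selection. Cloning-vector remnants are also present: an f1 origin, a lacZα fragment, lac regulatory elements, and T7 and T3 promoters.

The payload consists of two divergently oriented expression units. On the reverse strand, the human cytomegalovirus enhancer and immediate early promoter drive constitutive expression of the 621 bp tetR gene. The catalogue lists its species as S. pombe, but the annotation identifies it as the E. coli tetracycline repressor. On the forward strand, the inducible enotetS promoter controls mECitrine, a 714 bp Aequorea victoria-derived yellow fluorescent protein (matched by the annotation tool to the related variant 10B), followed by the S. cerevisiae ADH1 terminator. The enotetS promoter itself is not annotated as such; only a short match to a tet operator-containing promoter appears upstream of the reporter. TetR binds operator sites to repress the promoter, and tetracycline-class inducers reduce that binding and so relieve repression. Because repressor and regulated promoter sit on one plasmid, a single integration installs the whole system, with mECitrine apparently serving as a fluorescent readout of promoter activity.
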