Addgene plasmid #204828: pDB5318
Purpose: An integrating plasmid containing both the inducible enotetS promoter and the coding sequence of the TetR repressor under the control of the constitutive CMV promoter.
Depositing lab: Li-Lin Du. Depositing organization: National Institute of Biological Sciences, Beijing. Publication: An improved tetracycline-inducible expression system for fission yeast. Lyu XH, Yang YS, Pan ZQ, Ning SK, Suo F, Du LL. J Cell Sci. 2024 Nov 1;137(21):jcs263404. doi: 10.1242/jcs.263404. Epub 2024 Nov 1. PubMed 39318285.
Backbone
  Vector backbone: pAde6NotI
  Backbone size w/o insert (bp): 8600
  Total vector size (bp): 9935
  Vector type: Yeast Expression
  Selectable markers: Hygromycin
Growth in bacteria
  Bacterial resistance: Ampicillin, 100 μg/mL
  Growth temperature: 37°C
  Growth strain: DH5alpha
  Copy number: High Copy
Gene/Insert 1
  Gene/Insert name: tetR
  Species: S. pombe (fission yeast)
  Insert size (bp): 621
  Promoter: CMV promoter
  Cloning method: Unknown
  Sequencing primers: 5′ tgcaaggcgattaagttg
Gene/Insert 2
  Gene/Insert name: mECitrine
  Species: S. pombe (fission yeast)
  Insert size (bp): 714
  Promoter: enotetS promoter
  Cloning method: Unknown
  Sequencing primers: 5′ TCAACATGGCGGTAATGT
Terms and licenses: Academic/Nonprofit Terms; Industry Terms: Not Available to Industry
How to cite: pDB5318 was a gift from Li-Lin Du (Addgene plasmid # 204828 ; http://n2t.net/addgene:204828 ; RRID:Addgene_204828)
